Addgene plasmid #226552: pDest17_A1-LCD swap X10
Purpose: Bacterial expression of N-terminally 6His tagged A1-LCD X10
Depositing lab: Tanja Mittag. Depositing organization: St. Jude Children's Research Hospital. Publication: Design of intrinsically disordered protein variants with diverse structural properties. Pesce F, Bremer A, Tesei G, Hopkins JB, Grace CR, Mittag T, Lindorff-Larsen K. Sci Adv. 2024 Aug 30;10(35):eadm9926. doi: 10.1126/sciadv.adm9926. Epub 2024 Aug 28. PubMed 39196930.
Backbone
  Vector backbone: pDest17
  Backbone manufacturer: Invtirogen
  Vector type: Bacterial Expression
Growth in bacteria
  Bacterial resistance: Ampicillin, 100 μg/mL
  Growth temperature: 37°C
  Growth strain: DH5alpha
  Copy number: Low Copy
Gene/Insert
  Gene/Insert name: A1-LCD swap X10
  Species: H. sapiens (human)
  Promoter: T7
  Tag / fusion protein: 6xHis (N terminal on insert)
  Cloning method: Gateway Cloning
Terms and licenses: Academic/Nonprofit Terms; Industry Terms: Not Available to Industry
Depositor comments: TEV cleavage Site. Growth strain BL21_DE3 also recommended for this plasmid.
How to cite: pDest17_A1-LCD swap X10 was a gift from Tanja Mittag (Addgene plasmid # 226552 ; http://n2t.net/addgene:226552 ; RRID:Addgene_226552)
