[The description below was written by a language model from this plasmid's Addgene catalogue record and pLannotate feature annotations shown in this document.]
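Description:
pDest17_A1-LCD swap X10 is a bacterial expression plasmid built in the pDest17 Gateway destination backbone, a T7-driven, pBR322-derived vector of about 5.1 kb. It replicates in E. coli from a ColE1/pMB1-type origin accompanied by the bom region and the rop gene. Rop restrains plasmid copy number, which matches the record's low-copy designation. Selection is by ampicillin through the bla (AmpR) gene and its own promoter. The annotated tetracycline-resistance sequences are only fragments left over from the pBR322 ancestor and should not be regarded as a working marker. The plasmid is maintained in a cloning strain, and the depositor also recommends a BL21(DE3)-type strain, which supplies the T7 RNA polymerase needed for expression.

The expression cassette runs from a T7 promoter and the phage T7 gene 10 ribosome binding site into an N-terminal polyhistidine tag (6xHis according to the record), then attB1, a TEV protease recognition site, the insert, attB2 and the T7 terminator. The attB sites are the scars of Gateway recombination used to introduce the insert. The placement of the TEV site just upstream of the insert allows the His tag and attB1-encoded linker residues to be cleaved away after affinity purification. A short match to a T7 gene 10-derived sequence between attB2 and the terminator appears to be backbone remnant rather than a fused tag.

The insert, A1-LCD swap X10, is a human-derived sequence of roughly 400 bp. Its name and the associated publication indicate a designed variant of the A1 low-complexity domain, an intrinsically disordered region, although the record does not detail how the variant differs from the parent sequence. The construct is intended for recombinant production and purification of this protein in E. coli.
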