Features (pLannotate 1.2.2; 17 found; start..end, strand, type, name):
     21..39      +  promoter       T7 promoter: promoter for bacteriophage T7 RNA polymerase
     71..93      +  RBS            RBS: efficient ribosome binding site from bacteriophage T7 gene 10 (Olins and Rangwala, 1989)
    111..131     +  CDS            8xHis (fragment): 8xHis affinity tag
    140..164     +  protein_bind   attB1: mutant version of attB; recombination site for the Gateway® BP reaction BP Clonase™
    170..186     +  CDS            TEV site (fragment): tobacco etch virus (TEV) protease recognition and cleavage site
    600..624     -  protein_bind   attB2: mutant version of attB; recombination site for the Gateway® BP reaction BP Clonase™
    634..683     +  CDS            SET1 (fragment): solubility-enhancement tag derived from T7 phage gene 10B
    691..738     +  terminator     T7 terminator: transcription terminator for bacteriophage T7 RNA polymerase
    764..1056    -  CDS            TcR (fragment): tetracycline efflux protein; tet; confers resistance to tetracycline
   1104..1132    -  promoter       tet promoter: E. coli promoter for tetracycline efflux protein gene
   1245..1349    +  promoter       AmpR promoter: bla
   1350..2210    +  CDS            AmpR: β-lactamase; bla; confers resistance to ampicillin, carbenicillin, and related antibiotics
   2381..2969    +  rep_origin     ori: high-copy-number ColE1/pMB1/pBR322/pUC origin of replication
   3155..3294    -  misc_feature   bom: basis of mobility region from pBR322
   3396..3587    -  CDS            rop: Rop protein, which maintains plasmids at low copy number; rop
   3604..3984    +  CDS            YPB1_ECOLX: Protein predicted: Swiss-Prot protein existence level 4. From Escherichia coli.
   4226..5130    -  CDS            TcR (fragment): tetracycline efflux protein; tet; confers resistance to tetracycline
>Addgene plasmid #226552 | pDest17_A1-LCD swap X10 | addgene full sequence | sequence record 451395 | Addgene NGS Result
AGATCTCGATCCCGCGAAATTAATACGACTCACTATAGGGAGACCACAACGGTTTCCCTCTAGAAATAAT
TTTGTTTAACTTTAAGAAGGAGATATACATATGTCGTACTACCATCACCATCACCATCACCTCGAATCAA
CAAGTTTGTACAAAAAAGCAGGCTTCGAGAACCTGTATTTTCAGGGTAGCAGCAATTTCAATGGTAGCGG
TAATCGTCGTCAGAGCCGTGGTAGCAATCGTCGTGGTCGTCGCGGTTATTATAGCTTTCGTGGTAATTTC
TATTTTCGCAATGGTGGTGGTGGCGGAGGTGGTAAAAATGGTGGTTCAGGTGGTAATAATCCTGGTGGTA
TGGGTGGTTTTCAAGGTTCTGGTGGCAGCGGTGGCGGTGCAGGTAATAGCAAACGTGCAGGCGGTATGGG
AGGTGCCGGTAGCTTTGGTTATGGTTCTGGTAATGGTGGCGATAGCGGTAGCGGTGGTCAGGGTTCAAGC
AATAGCGGTGGCAATAGTGGTAGTAGCGGTCAGAATGGTTTCTTTGATAGCGGTTTTAGCCCGTATGGTG
ATGATGGCTTCTTTGGCTTTAGCTATTATGGCAGCTAAGACCCAGCTTTCTTGTACAAAGTGGTTGATTC
GAGGCTGCTAACAAAGCCCGAAAGGAAGCTGAGTTGGCTGCTGCCACCGCTGAGCAATAACTAGCATAAC
CCCTTGGGGCCTCTAAACGGGTCTTGAGGGGTTTTTTGCTGAAAGGAGGAACTATATCCGGATATCCACA
GGACGGGTGTGGTCGCCATGATCGCGTAGTCGATAGTGGCTCCAAGTAGCGAAGCGAGCAGGACTGGGCG
GCGGCCAAAGCGGTCGGACAGTGCTCCGAGAACGGGTGCGCATAGAAATTGCATCAACGCATATAGCGCT
AGCAGCACGCCATAGTGACTGGCGATGCTGTCGGAATGGACGATATCCCGCAAGAGGCCCGGCAGTACCG
GCATAACCAAGCCTATGCCTACAGCATCCAGGGTGACGGTGCCGAGGATGACGATGAGCGCATTGTTAGA
TTTCATACACGGTGCCTGACTGCGTTAGCAATTTAACTGTGATAAACTACCGCATTAAAGCTTATCGATG
ATAAGCTGTCAAACATGAGAATTCTTGAAGACGAAAGGGCCTCGTGATACGCCTATTTTTATAGGTTAAT
GTCATGATAATAATGGTTTCTTAGACGTCAGGTGGCACTTTTCGGGGAAATGTGCGCGGAACCCCTATTT
GTTTATTTTTCTAAATACATTCAAATATGTATCCGCTCATGAGACAATAACCCTGATAAATGCTTCAATA
ATATTGAAAAAGGAAGAGTATGAGTATTCAACATTTCCGTGTCGCCCTTATTCCCTTTTTTGCGGCATTT
TGCCTTCCTGTTTTTGCTCACCCAGAAACGCTGGTGAAAGTAAAAGATGCTGAAGATCAGTTGGGTGCAC
GAGTGGGTTACATCGAACTGGATCTCAACAGCGGTAAGATCCTTGAGAGTTTTCGCCCCGAAGAACGTTT
TCCAATGATGAGCACTTTTAAAGTTCTGCTATGTGGCGCGGTATTATCCCGTGTTGACGCCGGGCAAGAG
CAACTCGGTCGCCGCATACACTATTCTCAGAATGACTTGGTTGAGTACTCACCAGTCACAGAAAAGCATC
TTACGGATGGCATGACAGTAAGAGAATTATGCAGTGCTGCCATAACCATGAGTGATAACACTGCGGCCAA
CTTACTTCTGACAACGATCGGAGGACCGAAGGAGCTAACCGCTTTTTTGCACAACATGGGGGATCATGTA
ACTCGCCTTGATCGTTGGGAACCGGAGCTGAATGAAGCCATACCAAACGACGAGCGTGACACCACGATGC
CTGCAGCAATGGCAACAACGTTGCGCAAACTATTAACTGGCGAACTACTTACTCTAGCTTCCCGGCAACA
ATTAATAGACTGGATGGAGGCGGATAAAGTTGCAGGACCACTTCTGCGCTCGGCCCTTCCGGCTGGCTGG
TTTATTGCTGATAAATCTGGAGCCGGTGAGCGTGGGTCTCGCGGTATCATTGCAGCACTGGGGCCAGATG
GTAAGCCCTCCCGTATCGTAGTTATCTACACGACGGGGAGTCAGGCAACTATGGATGAACGAAATAGACA
GATCGCTGAGATAGGTGCCTCACTGATTAAGCATTGGTAACTGTCAGACCAAGTTTACTCATATATACTT
TAGATTGATTTAAAACTTCATTTTTAATTTAAAAGGATCTAGGTGAAGATCCTTTTTGATAATCTCATGA
CCAAAATCCCTTAACGTGAGTTTTCGTTCCACTGAGCGTCAGACCCCGTAGAAAAGATCAAAGGATCTTC
TTGAGATCCTTTTTTTCTGCGCGTAATCTGCTGCTTGCAAACAAAAAAACCACCGCTACCAGCGGTGGTT
TGTTTGCCGGATCAAGAGCTACCAACTCTTTTTCCGAAGGTAACTGGCTTCAGCAGAGCGCAGATACCAA
ATACTGTCCTTCTAGTGTAGCCGTAGTTAGGCCACCACTTCAAGAACTCTGTAGCACCGCCTACATACCT
CGCTCTGCTAATCCTGTTACCAGTGGCTGCTGCCAGTGGCGATAAGTCGTGTCTTACCGGGTTGGACTCA
AGACGATAGTTACCGGATAAGGCGCAGCGGTCGGGCTGAACGGGGGGTTCGTGCACACAGCCCAGCTTGG
AGCGAACGACCTACACCGAACTGAGATACCTACAGCGTGAGCTATGAGAAAGCGCCACGCTTCCCGAAGG
GAGAAAGGCGGACAGGTATCCGGTAAGCGGCAGGGTCGGAACAGGAGAGCGCACGAGGGAGCTTCCAGGG
GGAAACGCCTGGTATCTTTATAGTCCTGTCGGGTTTCGCCACCTCTGACTTGAGCGTCGATTTTTGTGAT
GCTCGTCAGGGGGGCGGAGCCTATGGAAAAACGCCAGCAACGCGGCCTTTTTACGGTTCCTGGCCTTTTG
CTGGCCTTTTGCTCACATGTTCTTTCCTGCGTTATCCCCTGATTCTGTGGATAACCGTATTACCGCCTTT
GAGTGAGCTGATACCGCTCGCCGCAGCCGAACGACCGAGCGCAGCGAGTCAGTGAGCGAGGAAGCGGAAG
AGCGCCTGATGCGGTATTTTCTCCTTACGCATCTGTGCGGTATTTCACACCGCAATGGTGCACTCTCAGT
ACAATCTGCTCTGATGCCGCATAGTTAAGCCAGTATACACTCCGCTATCGCTACGTGACTGGGTCATGGC
TGCGCCCCGACACCCGCCAACACCCGCTGACGCGCCCTGACGGGCTTGTCTGCTCCCGGCATCCGCTTAC
AGACAAGCTGTGACCGTCTCCGGGAGCTGCATGTGTCAGAGGTTTTCACCGTCATCACCGAAACGCGCGA
GGCAGCTGCGGTAAAGCTCATCAGCGTGGTCGTGAAGCGATTCACAGATGTCTGCCTGTTCATCCGCGTC
CAGCTCGTTGAGTTTCTCCAGAAGCGTTAATGTCTGGCTTCTGATAAAGCGGGCCATGTTAAGGGCGGTT
TTTTCCTGTTTGGTCACTGATGCCTCCGTGTAAGGGGGATTTCTGTTCATGGGGGTAATGATACCGATGA
AACGAGAGAGGATGCTCACGATACGGGTTACTGATGATGAACATGCCCGGTTACTGGAACGTTGTGAGGG
TAAACAACTGGCGGTATGGATGCGGCGGGACCAGAGAAAAATCACTCAGGGTCAATGCCAGCGCTTCGTT
AATACAGATGTAGGTGTTCCACAGGGTAGCCAGCAGCATCCTGCGATGCAGATCCGGAACATAATGGTGC
AGGGCGCTGACTTCCGCGTTTCCAGACTTTACGAAACACGGAAACCGAAGACCATTCATGTTGTTGCTCA
GGTCGCAGACGTTTTGCAGCAGCAGTCGCTTCACGTTCGCTCGCGTATCGGTGATTCATTCTGCTAACCA
GTAAGGCAACCCCGCCAGCCTAGCCGGGTCCTCAACGACAGGAGCACGATCATGCGCACCCGTGGCCAGG
ACCCAACGCTGCCCGAGATGCGCCGCGTGCGGCTGCTGGAGATGGCGGACGCGATGGATATGTTCTGCCA
AGGGTTGGTTTGCGCATTCACAGTTCTCCGCAAGAATTGATTGGCTCCAATTCTTGGAGTGGTGAATCCG
TTAGCGAGGTGCCGCCGGCTTCCATTCAGGTCGAGGTGGCCCGGCTCCATGCACCGCGACGCAACGCGGG
GAGGCAGACAAGGTATAGGGCGGCGCCTACAATCCATGCCAACCCGTTCCATGTGCTCGCCGAGGCGGCA
TAAATCGCCGTGACGATCAGCGGTCCAATGATCGAAGTTAGGCTGGTAAGAGCCGCGAGCGATCCTTGAA
GCTGTCCCTGATGGTCGTCATCTACCTGCCTGGACAGCATGGCCTGCAACGCGGGCATCCCGATGCCGCC
GGAAGCGAGAAGAATCATAATGGGGAAGGCCATCCAGCCTCGCGTCGCGAACGCCAGCAAGACGTAGCCC
AGCGCGTCGGCCGCCATGCCGGCGATAATGGCCTGCTTCTCGCCGAAACGTTTGGTGGCGGGACCAGTGA
CGAAGGCTTGAGCGAGGGCGTGCAAGATTCCGAATACCGCAAGCGACAGGCCGATCATCGTCGCGCTCCA
GCGAAAGCGGTCCTCGCCGAAAATGACCCAGAGCGCTGCCGGCACCTGTCCTACGAGTTGCATGATAAAG
AAGACAGTCATAAGTGCGGCGACGATAGTCATGCCCCGCGCCCACCGGAAGGAGCTGACTGGGTTGAAGG
CTCTCAAGGGCATCGGTCGATCGACGCTCTCCCTTATGCGACTCCTGCATTAGGAAGCAGCCCAGTAGTA
GGTTGAGGCCGTTGAGCACCGCCGCCGCAAGGAATGGTGCATGCAAGGAGATGGCGCCCAACAGTCCCCC
GGCCACGGGGCCTGCCACCATACCCACGCCGAAACAAGCGCTCATGAGCCCGAAGTGGCGAGCCCGATCT
TCCCCATCGGTGATGTCGGCGATATAGGCGCCAGCAACCGCACCTGTGGCGCCGGTGATGCCGGCCACGA
TGCGTCCGGCGTAGAGGATCG
