>Addgene plasmid #226552 | pDest17_A1-LCD swap X10 | depositor partial sequence | sequence record 444142 | ORF Sequence
AGCAATTTCAATGGTAGCGGTAATCGTCGTCAGAGCCGTGGTAGCAATCGTCGTGGTCGTCGCGGTTATT
ATAGCTTTCGTGGTAATTTCTATTTTCGCAATGGTGGTGGTGGCGGAGGTGGTAAAAATGGTGGTTCAGG
TGGTAATAATCCTGGTGGTATGGGTGGTTTTCAAGGTTCTGGTGGCAGCGGTGGCGGTGCAGGTAATAGC
AAACGTGCAGGCGGTATGGGAGGTGCCGGTAGCTTTGGTTATGGTTCTGGTAATGGTGGCGATAGCGGTA
GCGGTGGTCAGGGTTCAAGCAATAGCGGTGGCAATAGTGGTAGTAGCGGTCAGAATGGTTTCTTTGATAG
CGGTTTTAGCCCGTATGGTGATGATGGCTTCTTTGGCTTTAGCTATTATGGCAGC
